Addgene plasmid #31573: pQTEV-SNX3
Depositing lab: Konrad Buessow. Depositing organization: Max Planck Institute for Molecular Genetics. Publication: Structural genomics of human proteins--target selection and generation of a public catalogue of expression clones. Bussow K, Scheich C, Sievert V, Harttig U, Schultz J, Simon B, Bork P, Lehrach H, Heinemann U. Microb Cell Fact. 2005 Jul 5;4:21. doi: 10.1186/1475-2859-4-21. PubMed 15998469.
Backbone
  Vector backbone: pQTEV
  Backbone size w/o insert (bp): 4700
  Vector type: Bacterial Expression
Growth in bacteria
  Bacterial resistance: Ampicillin, 100 μg/mL
  Growth temperature: 37°C
  Growth strain: Rosetta
  Copy number: Unknown
Gene/Insert
  Gene/Insert name: sorting nexin 3 (alt name: PSFEp758A0323)
  Species: H. sapiens (human)
  Insert size (bp): 561
  GenBank ID: DQ000514
  Entrez Gene: SNX3 (a.k.a. Grd19, MCOPS8, SDP3)
  Tag / fusion protein: His (N terminal on backbone); TEV (N terminal on backbone)
  Cloning method: Restriction Enzyme; 5′ cloning site BamHI (not destroyed); 3′ cloning site NotI (not destroyed)
  Sequencing primers: 5′ TGAGCGGATAACAATTTCACACAG; 3′ GGCAACCGAGCGTTCTGAAC
Terms and licenses: Academic/Nonprofit Terms; Industry Terms: Not Available to Industry
Depositor comments: The vector pQTEV is derived from Qiagen pQE-2 and contains an inactive chloramphenicol resistance gene sequence. The Rosetta bacterial strain contains an additional plasmid. The second plasmid, pRARE, provides rare tRNAs for overexpression of recombinant proteins. It has 4694 bp and is chloramphenicol resistence.
How to cite: pQTEV-SNX3 was a gift from Konrad Buessow (Addgene plasmid # 31573 ; http://n2t.net/addgene:31573 ; RRID:Addgene_31573)
