[The description below was written by a language model from this plasmid's Addgene catalogue record and pLannotate feature annotations shown in this document.]
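Description:
pQTEV-SNX3 is a bacterial expression plasmid for producing human sorting nexin 3 (SNX3) as a His-tagged recombinant protein in E. coli. It is built on pQTEV, a roughly 4.7 kb derivative of the Qiagen pQE-2 vector, and the full annotated sequence is 5,261 nt. The plasmid replicates from a ColE1/pMB1-type origin, with a pBR322 bom region and only a fragment of rop annotated nearby. It is selected with ampicillin through the β-lactamase gene under its own promoter. A cat promoter fragment and cat coding sequence are also annotated between the lambda t0 and rrnB T1 terminators, but the depositor notes that this chloramphenicol resistance sequence is inactive.

The 561 bp SNX3 insert was cloned between BamHI and NotI sites, both of which were retained. It sits downstream of a bacteriophage T5 promoter with lac operator elements, so it is transcribed by the host E. coli RNA polymerase. A lacI gene driven by the lacIq promoter is carried on the same plasmid. This supplies enough repressor to keep expression off until it is induced with IPTG. The backbone adds an N-terminal 7xHis tag followed by a TEV protease recognition site (annotated by the software as a capTEV fragment), which allows metal-affinity purification and later removal of the tag. SNX3 is a phosphoinositide-binding protein involved in endosomal sorting and retromer recruitment.

The clone is supplied in the Rosetta strain, which also carries the separate chloramphenicol-resistant pRARE plasmid encoding rare tRNAs to help express human sequences. It belongs to a public catalogue of human protein expression clones generated for structural genomics.
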