Features (pLannotate 1.2.2; 18 found; start..end, strand, type, name):
     10..54      +  promoter       T5 promoter: bacteriophage T5 promoter for E. coli RNA polymerase, with embedded lac operator
     62..78      +  protein_bind   lac operator: The lac repressor binds to the lac operator to inhibit transcription in E. coli. This inhibition can be relieved by adding lactose or isopropyl-β-D-thiogalactopyranoside (IPTG). lac repressor encoded by lacI
    121..141     +  CDS            7xHis: 6xHis affinity tag
    165..185     +  CDS            capTEV™ (fragment): composite tag for in vivo biotinylation, TEV protease cleavage, and 6xHis tagging
    190..672     +  CDS            SNX3: SNX3_HUMAN - Experimental evidence at protein level: Swiss-Prot protein existence level 1. Phosphoinositide-binding protein required for multivesicular body formation. Specifically binds phosphatidylinositol 3-phosphate (PtdIns(P3)). Also can bind phosphatidylinositol 4-phosphate (PtdIns(P4)), phosphatidylinositol 5-phosphate (PtdIns(P5)) and phosphatidylinositol 3,5-biphosphate (PtdIns(3,5)P2) (By similarity). Plays a role in protein transport between cellular compartments. Together with RAB7A facilitates endosome membrane association of the retromer cargo-selective subcomplex (CSC/VPS). May
    718..812     +  terminator     lambda t0 terminator: transcription terminator from phage lambda
    827..855     +  promoter       cat promoter (fragment): promoter of the E. coli cat gene encoding chloramphenicol acetyltransferase
    856..1512    +  CDS            cat: CAT_ECOLX - Experimental evidence at protein level: Swiss-Prot protein existence level 1. This enzyme is an effector of chloramphenicol resistance in bacteria. From Escherichia coli. This protein is used as a marker in many commonly used cloning vectors, such as pACYC184.
   1580..1666    +  terminator     rrnB T1 terminator: Escherichia coli rrnB; transcription terminator T1 from the E. coli rrnB gene
   1689..1706    -  promoter       tet promoter (fragment): E. coli promoter for tetracycline efflux protein gene
   1725..1746    -  protein_bind   CAP binding site: CAP binding activates transcription in the presence of cAMP. E. coli catabolite activator protein
   1759..2841    -  CDS            lacI: lac repressor; lacI; The lac repressor binds to the lac operator to inhibit transcription in E. coli. This inhibition can be relieved by adding lactose or isopropyl-β-D-thiogalactopyranoside (IPTG).
   2842..2919    -  promoter       lacIq promoter: lacI (mutant); In the lacIq allele, a single base change in the promoter boosts expression of the lacI gene about 10-fold.
   2968..3009    +  CDS            rop (fragment): Rop protein, which maintains plasmids at low copy number; rop
   3111..3251    +  misc_feature   bom: basis of mobility region from pBR322
   3437..4025    -  rep_origin     ori: high-copy-number ColE1/pMB1/pBR322/pUC origin of replication
   4196..5056    -  CDS            AmpR: β-lactamase; bla; confers resistance to ampicillin, carbenicillin, and related antibiotics
   5057..5161    -  promoter       AmpR promoter: bla
>Addgene plasmid #31573 | pQTEV-SNX3 | depositor full sequence | sequence record 14469 | Author sequence
CTCGAGAAATCATAAAAAATTTATTTGCTTTGTGAGCGGATAACAATTATAATAGATTCAATTGTGAGCG
GATAACAATTTCACACAGAATTCATTAAAGAGGAGAAATTAACTATGAAACATCACCATCACCATCACCA
TAGCGATTACGACATCCCCACTACTGAGAATCTTTATTTTCAGGGATCCGCGGAGACCGTGGCTGACACC
CGGCGGCTGATCACCAAGCCGCAGAACCTGAATGACGCCTACGGACCCCCCAGCAACTTCCTCGAGATCG
ATGTGAGCAACCCGCAAACGGTGGGGGTCGGCCGGGGCCGCTTCACCACTTACGAAATCAGGGTCAAGAC
AAATCTTCCTATTTTCAAGCTGAAAGAATCTACTGTTAGAAGAAGATACAGTGACTTTGAATGGCTGCGA
AGTGAATTAGAAAGAGAGAGCAAGGTCGTAGTTCCCCCGCTCCCTGGGAAAGCGTTTTTGCGTCAGCTTC
CTTTTAGAGGAGATGATGGAATATTTGATGACAATTTTATTGAGGAAAGAAAACAAGGGCTGGAGCAGTT
TATAAACAAGGTCGCTGGTCATCCTCTGGCACAGAACGAACGTTGTCTTCACATGTTTTTACAAGATGAA
ATAATAGATAAAAGCTATACTCCATCTAAAATAAGACATGCCTGAGCGGCCGCTCGACCTGCAGCCAAGC
TTAATTAGCTGAGCTTGGACTCCTGTTGATAGATCCAGTAATGACCTCAGAACTCCATCTGGATTTGTTC
AGAACGCTCGGTTGCCGCCGGGCGTTTTTTATTGGTGAGAATCCAAGCTAGCTTGGCGAGATTTTCAGGA
GCTAAGGAAGCTAAAATGGAGAAAAAAATCACTGGATATACCACCGTTGATATATCCCAATGGCATCGTA
AAGAACATTTTGAGGCATTTCAGTCAGTTGCTCAATGTACCTATAACCAGACCGTTCAGCTGGATATTAC
GGCCTTTTTAAAGACCGTAAAGAAAAATAAGCACAAGTTTTATCCGGCCTTTATTCACATTCTTGCCCGC
CTGATGAATGCTCATCCGGAATTTCGTATGGCAATGAAAGACGGTGAGCTGGTGATATGGGATAGTGTTC
ACCCTTGTTACACCGTTTTCCATGAGCAAACTGAAACGTTTTCATCGCTCTGGAGTGAATACCACGACGA
TTTCCGGCAGTTTCTACACATATATTCGCAAGATGTGGCGTGTTACGGTGAAAACCTGGCCTATTTCCCT
AAAGGGTTTATTGAGAATATGTTTTTCGTCTCAGCCAATCCCTGGGTGAGTTTCACCAGTTTTGATTTAA
ACGTGGCCAATATGGACAACTTCTTCGCCCCCGTTTTCACCATGGGCAAATATTATACGCAAGGCGACAA
GGTGCTGATGCCGCTGGCGATTCAGGTTCATCATGCCGTTTGTGATGGCTTCCATGTCGGCAGAATGCTT
AATGAATTACAACAGTACTGCGATGAGTGGCAGGGCGGGGCGTAATTTTTTTAAGGCAGTTATTGGTGCC
CTTAAACGCCTGGGGTAATGACTCTCTAGCTTGAGGCATCAAATAAAACGAAAGGCTCAGTCGAAAGACT
GGGCCTTTCGTTTTATCTGTTGTTTGTCGGTGAACGCTCTCCTGAGTAGGACAAATCCGCCCTCTAGATT
ACGTGCAGTCGATGATAAGCTGTCAAACATGAGAATTGTGCCTAATGAGTGAGCTAACTTACATTAATTG
CGTTGCGCTCACTGCCCGCTTTCCAGTCGGGAAACCTGTCGTGCCAGCTGCATTAATGAATCGGCCAACG
CGCGGGGAGAGGCGGTTTGCGTATTGGGCGCCAGGGTGGTTTTTCTTTTCACCAGTGAGACGGGCAACAG
CTGATTGCCCTTCACCGCCTGGCCCTGAGAGAGTTGCAGCAAGCGGTCCACGCTGGTTTGCCCCAGCAGG
CGAAAATCCTGTTTGATGGTGGTTAACGGCGGGATATAACATGAGCTGTCTTCGGTATCGTCGTATCCCA
CTACCGAGATATCCGCACCAACGCGCAGCCCGGACTCGGTAATGGCGCGCATTGCGCCCAGCGCCATCTG
ATCGTTGGCAACCAGCATCGCAGTGGGAACGATGCCCTCATTCAGCATTTGCATGGTTTGTTGAAAACCG
GACATGGCACTCCAGTCGCCTTCCCGTTCCGCTATCGGCTGAATTTGATTGCGAGTGAGATATTTATGCC
AGCCAGCCAGACGCAGACGCGCCGAGACAGAACTTAATGGGCCCGCTAACAGCGCGATTTGCTGGTGACC
CAATGCGACCAGATGCTCCACGCCCAGTCGCGTACCGTCTTCATGGGAGAAAATAATACTGTTGATGGGT
GTCTGGTCAGAGACATCAAGAAATAACGCCGGAACATTAGTGCAGGCAGCTTCCACAGCAATGGCATCCT
GGTCATCCAGCGGATAGTTAATGATCAGCCCACTGACGCGTTGCGCGAGAAGATTGTGCACCGCCGCTTT
ACAGGCTTCGACGCCGCTTCGTTCTACCATCGACACCACCACGCTGGCACCCAGTTGATCGGCGCGAGAT
TTAATCGCCGCGACAATTTGCGACGGCGCGTGCAGGGCCAGACTGGAGGTGGCAACGCCAATCAGCAACG
ACTGTTTGCCCGCCAGTTGTTGTGCCACGCGGTTGGGAATGTAATTCAGCTCCGCCATCGCCGCTTCCAC
TTTTTCCCGCGTTTTCGCAGAAACGTGGCTGGCCTGGTTCACCACGCGGGAAACGGTCTGATAAGAGACA
CCGGCATACTCTGCGACATCGTATAACGTTACTGGTTTCACATTCACCACCCTGAATTGACTCTCTTCCG
GGCGCTATCATGCCATACCGCGAAAGGTTTTGCACCATTCGATGGTGTCGGAATTTCGGGCAGCGTTGGG
TCCTGGCCACGGGTGCGCATGATCTAGAGCTGCCTCGCGCGTTTCGGTGATGACGGTGAAAACCTCTGAC
ACATGCAGCTCCCGGAGACGGTCACAGCTTGTCTGTAAGCGGATGCCGGGAGCAGACAAGCCCGTCAGGG
CGCGTCAGCGGGTGTTGGCGGGTGTCGGGGCGCAGCCATGACCCAGTCACGTAGCGATAGCGGAGTGTAT
ACTGGCTTAACTATGCGGCATCAGAGCAGATTGTACTGAGAGTGCACCACATGCGGTGTGAAATACCGCA
CAGATGCGTAAGGAGAAAATACCGCATCAGGCGCTCTTCCGCTTCCTCGCTCACTGACTCGCTGCGCTCG
GTCGTTCGGCTGCGGCGAGCGGTATCAGCTCACTCAAAGGCGGTAATACGGTTATCCACAGAATCAGGGG
ATAACGCAGGAAAGAACATGTGAGCAAAAGGCCAGCAAAAGGCCAGGAACCGTAAAAAGGCCGCGTTGCT
GGCGTTTTTCCATAGGCTCCGCCCCCCTGACGAGCATCACAAAAATCGACGCTCAAGTCAGAGGTGGCGA
AACCCGACAGGACTATAAAGATACCAGGCGTTTCCCCCTGGAAGCTCCCTCGTGCGCTCTCCTGTTCCGA
CCCTGCCGCTTACCGGATACCTGTCCGCCTTTCTCCCTTCGGGAAGCGTGGCGCTTTCTCATAGCTCACG
CTGTAGGTATCTCAGTTCGGTGTAGGTCGTTCGCTCCAAGCTGGGCTGTGTGCACGAACCCCCCGTTCAG
CCCGACCGCTGCGCCTTATCCGGTAACTATCGTCTTGAGTCCAACCCGGTAAGACACGACTTATCGCCAC
TGGCAGCAGCCACTGGTAACAGGATTAGCAGAGCGAGGTATGTAGGCGGTGCTACAGAGTTCTTGAAGTG
GTGGCCTAACTACGGCTACACTAGAAGGACAGTATTTGGTATCTGCGCTCTGCTGAAGCCAGTTACCTTC
GGAAAAAGAGTTGGTAGCTCTTGATCCGGCAAACAAACCACCGCTGGTAGCGGTGGTTTTTTTGTTTGCA
AGCAGCAGATTACGCGCAGAAAAAAAGGATCTCAAGAAGATCCTTTGATCTTTTCTACGGGGTCTGACGC
TCAGTGGAACGAAAACTCACGTTAAGGGATTTTGGTCATGAGATTATCAAAAAGGATCTTCACCTAGATC
CTTTTAAATTAAAAATGAAGTTTTAAATCAATCTAAAGTATATATGAGTAAACTTGGTCTGACAGTTACC
AATGCTTAATCAGTGAGGCACCTATCTCAGCGATCTGTCTATTTCGTTCATCCATAGTTGCCTGACTCCC
CGTCGTGTAGATAACTACGATACGGGAGGGCTTACCATCTGGCCCCAGTGCTGCAATGATACCGCGAGAC
CCACGCTCACCGGCTCCAGATTTATCAGCAATAAACCAGCCAGCCGGAAGGGCCGAGCGCAGAAGTGGTC
CTGCAACTTTATCCGCCTCCATCCAGTCTATTAATTGTTGCCGGGAAGCTAGAGTAAGTAGTTCGCCAGT
TAATAGTTTGCGCAACGTTGTTGCCATTGCTACAGGCATCGTGGTGTCACGCTCGTCGTTTGGTATGGCT
TCATTCAGCTCCGGTTCCCAACGATCAAGGCGAGTTACATGATCCCCCATGTTGTGCAAAAAAGCGGTTA
GCTCCTTCGGTCCTCCGATCGTTGTCAGAAGTAAGTTGGCCGCAGTGTTATCACTCATGGTTATGGCAGC
ACTGCATAATTCTCTTACTGTCATGCCATCCGTAAGATGCTTTTCTGTGACTGGTGAGTACTCAACCAAG
TCATTCTGAGAATAGTGTATGCGGCGACCGAGTTGCTCTTGCCCGGCGTCAATACGGGATAATACCGCGC
CACATAGCAGAACTTTAAAAGTGCTCATCATTGGAAAACGTTCTTCGGGGCGAAAACTCTCAAGGATCTT
ACCGCTGTTGAGATCCAGTTCGATGTAACCCACTCGTGCACCCAACTGATCTTCAGCATCTTTTACTTTC
ACCAGCGTTTCTGGGTGAGCAAAAACAGGAAGGCAAAATGCCGCAAAAAAGGGAATAAGGGCGACACGGA
AATGTTGAATACTCATACTCTTCCTTTTTCAATATTATTGAAGCATTTATCAGGGTTATTGTCTCATGAG
CGGATACATATTTGAATGTATTTAGAAAAATAAACAAATAGGGGTTCCGCGCACATTTCCCCGAAAAGTG
CCACCTGACGTCTAAGAAACCATTATTATCATGACATTAACCTATAAAAATAGGCGTATCACGAGGCCCT
TTCGTCTTCAC
