>Addgene plasmid #31573 | pQTEV-SNX3 | addgene partial sequence | sequence record 60968 | pQE-Fwd 5'-CCCGAAAAGTGCCACCTG-3'
AAATAGGCGTATCACGAGGCCCTTTCGTCTTCACCTCGAGAAATCATAAAAAATTTATTTGCTTTGTGAG
CGGATAACAATTATAATAGATTCAATTGTGAGCGGATAACAATTTCACACAGAATTCATTAAAGAGGAGA
AATTAACTATGAAACATCACCATCACCATCACCATAGCGATTACGACATCCCCACTACTGAGAATCTTTA
TTTTCAGGGATCCGCGGAGACCGTGGCTGACACCCGGCGGCTGATCACCAAGCCGCAGAACCTGAATGAC
GCCTACGGACCCCCCAGCAACTTCCTCGAGATCGATGTGAGCAACCCGCAAACGGTGGGGGTCGGCCGGG
GCCGCTTCACCACTTACGAAATCAGGGTCAAGACAAATCTTCCTATTTTCAAGCTGAAAGAATCTACTGT
TAGAAGAAGATACAGTGACTTTGAATGGCTGCGAAGTGAATTAGAAAGAGAGAGCAAGGTCGTAGTTCCC
CCGCTCCCTGGGAAAGCGTTTTTGCGTCAGCTTCCTTTTAGAGGAGATGATGGAATATTTGATGACAATT
TTATTGAGGAAAGAAAACAAGGGCTGGAGCAGTTTATAAACAAGGTCGCTGGTCATCCTCTGGCACAGAA
CGAACGTTGTCTTCACATGTTTTTACAAGATGAAATAATAGATAAAAGCTATACTCCATCTAAAATAAGA
CATGCCTGAAATTTGGCAAGAAGGGGCAAAAACGTGACTATTAATGATTGATAAGCACCAGTGAAGAAGT
TCTAACTTTTAGCATGCTGCACAGAAACTG
